>Addgene plasmid #48571 | pFUSB4_TAGT | depositor full sequence | sequence record 70271 | Full Sequence
ATGTTTTCCCAGTCACGACGTTGTAAAACGACGGCCAGTCTTAAGCGTCTCATGGCCTGACCCCGGACCA
AGTGGTGGCCTATCGCCAGCAACGGTGGCGGCAAGCAAGCGCTCGAAACGGTGCAGCGGCTGTTGCCGGT
GCTGTGCCAGGACCATGGCCTGACCCCGGACCAAGTGGTGGCTATCGCCAGCAACATTGGCGGCAAGCAA
GCGCTCGAAACGGTGCAGCGGCTGTTGCCGGTGCTGTGCCAGGACCATGGCCTGACCCCGGACCAAGTGG
TGGCTATCGCCAGCAACAATGGCGGCAAGCAAGCGCTCGAAACGGTGCAGCGGCTGTTGCCGGTGCTGTG
CCAGGACCATGGCCTGACCCCGGACCAAGTGGTGGCTATCGCCAGCAACGGTGGCGGCAAGCAAGCGCTC
GAAACGGTGCAGCGGCTGTTGCCGGTGCTGTGCCAGGACCATGGCCTGACCCCGGACCAAGTGGTGGCTA
TCGAGACGTCTAGACCAGCCAGGACAGAAATGCCTCGACTTCGCTGCTACCCAAGGTTGCCGGGTGACGC
ACACCGTGGAAACGGATGAAGGCACGAACCCAGTGGACATAAGCCTGTTCGGTTCGTAAGCTGTAATGCA
AGTAGCGTATGCGCTCACGCAACTGGTCCAGAACCTTGACCGAACGCAGCGGTGGTAACGGCGCAGTGGC
GGTTTTCATGGCTTGTTATGACTGTTTTTTTGGGGTACAGTCTATGCCTCGGGCATCCAAGCAGCAAGCG
CGTTACGCCGTGGGTCGATGTTTGATGTTATGGAGCAGCAACGATGTTACGCAGCAGGGCAGTCGCCCTA
AAACAAAGTTAAACATTATGAGGGAAGCGGTGATCGCCGAAGTATCGACTCAACTATCAGAGGTAGTTGG
CGTCATCGAGCGCCATCTCGAACCGACGTTGCTGGCCGTACATTTGTACGGCTCCGCAGTGGATGGCGGC
CTGAAGCCACACAGTGATATTGATTTGCTGGTTACGGTGACCGTAAGGCTTGATGAAACAACGCGGCGAG
CTTTGATCAACGACCTTTTGGAAACTTCGGCTTCCCCTGGAGAGAGCGAGATTCTCCGCGCTGTAGAAGT
CACCATTGTTGTGCACGACGACATCATTCCGTGGCGTTATCCAGCTAAGCGCGAACTGCAATTTGGAGAA
TGGCAGCGCAATGACATTCTTGCAGGTATCTTCGAGCCAGCCACGATCGACATTGATCTGGCTATCTTGC
TGACAAAAGCAAGAGAACATAGCGTTGCCTTGGTAGGTCCAGCGGCGGAGGAACTCTTTGATCCGGTTCC
TGAACAGGATCTATTTGAGGCGCTAAATGAAACCTTAACGCTATGGAACTCGCCGCCCGACTGGGCTGGC
GATGAGCGAAATGTAGTGCTTACGTTGTCCCGCATTTGGTACAGCGCAGTAACCGGCAAAATCGCGCCGA
AGGATGTCGCTGCCGACTGGGCAATGGAGCGCCTGCCGGCCCAGTATCAGCCCGTCATACTTGAAGCTAG
ACAGGCTTATCTTGGACAAGAAGAAGATCGCTTGGCCTCGCGCGCAGATCAGTTGGAAGAATTTGTCCAC
TACGTGAAAGGCGAGATCACCAAGGTAGTCGGCAAATAACCCTCGAGCCACCCATGACCAAAATCCCTTA
ACGTGAGTTACGCGTCGTTCCACTGAGCGTCAGACCCCGTAGAAAAGATCAAAGGATCTTCTTGAGATCC
TTTTTTTCTGCGCGTAATCTGCTGCTTGCAAACAAAAAAACCACCGCTACCAGCGGTGGTTTGTTTGCCG
GATCAAGAGCTACCAACTCTTTTTCCGAAGGTAACTGGCTTCAGCAGAGCGCAGATACCAAATACTGTCC
TTCTAGTGTAGCCGTAGTTAGGCCACCACTTCAAGAACTCTGTAGCACCGCCTACATACCTCGCTCTGCT
AATCCTGTTACCAGTGGCTGCTGCCAGTGGCGATAAGTCGTGTCTTACCGGGTTGGACTCAAGACGATAG
TTACCGGATAAGGCGCAGCGGTCGGGCTGAACGGGGGGTTCGTGCACACAGCCCAGCTTGGAGCGAACGA
CCTACACCGAACTGAGATACCTACAGCGTGAGCATTGAGAAAGCGCCACGCTTCCCGAAGGGAGAAAGGC
GGACAGGTATCCGGTAAGCGGCAGGGTCGGAACAGGAGAGCGCACGAGGGAGCTTCCAGGGGGAAACGCC
TGGTATCTTTATAGTCCTGTCGGGTTTCGCCACCTCTGACTTGAGCGTCGATTTTTGTGATGCTCGTCAG
GGGGGCGGAGCCTATGGAAAAACGCCAGCAACGCGGCCTTTTTACGGTTCCTGGCCTTTTGCTGGCCTTT
TGCTCACATGTTCTTTCCTGCGTTATCCCCTGATTCTGTGGATAACCGTATTACCGCCTTTGAGTGAGCT
GATACCGCTCGCCGCAGCCGAACGACCGAGCGCAGCGAGTCAGTGAGCGAGGAAGCGGAAGAGCGCCCAA
TACGCAAACCGCCTCTCCCCGCGCGTTGGCCGATTCATTAATGCAGCTGGCACGACAGGTTTCCCGACTG
GAAAGCGGGCAGTGAGCGCAACGCAATTAATACGCGTACCGCTAGCCAGGAAGAGTTTGTAGAAACGCAA
AAAGGCCATCCGTCAGGATGGCCTTCTGCTTAGTTTGATGCCTGGCAGTTTATGGCGGGCGTCCTGCCCG
CCACCCTCCGGGCCGTTGCTTCACAACGTTCAAATCCGCTCCCGGCGGATTTGTCCTACTCAGGAGAGCG
TTCACCGACAAACAACAGATAAAACGAAAGGCCCAGTCTTCCGACTGAGCCTTTCGTTTTATTTGATGCC
TGGCAGTTCCCTACTCTCGCGTTAACGCTAGCATGG
Features (pLannotate 1.2.2; 8 found; start..end, strand, type, name):
      3..39      -  CDS            lacZα (fragment): LacZα fragment of β-galactosidase; lacZ fragment
    596..619     +  promoter       Pc promoter (fragment): intI1 (promoter lies within the coding sequence); class 1 integron promoter
    795..851     +  CDS            GmR (fragment): gentamycin acetyltransferase; aacC1; confers resistance to gentamycin
    858..1649    +  CDS            SmR: aminoglycoside adenylyltransferase (Murphy, 1985); aadA; confers resistance to spectinomycin and streptomycin
   1742..2330    +  rep_origin     ori: high-copy-number ColE1/pMB1/pBR322/pUC origin of replication
   2513..2605    +  CDS            lacI (fragment): lac repressor; lacI; The lac repressor binds to the lac operator to inhibit transcription in E. coli. This inhibition can be relieved by adding lactose or isopropyl-β-D-thiogalactopyranoside (IPTG).
   2660..2687    -  terminator     rrnB T2 terminator: transcription terminator T2 from the E. coli rrnB gene
   2819..2862    +  terminator     rrnB T1 terminator: Escherichia coli rrnB; transcription terminator T1 from the E. coli rrnB gene
