[The description below was written by a language model from this plasmid's Addgene catalogue record and pLannotate feature annotations shown in this document.]
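Description:
pFUSB4_TAGT is a small (about 2.9 kb) bacterial intermediate plasmid for modular TALEN assembly, built on the pFUS_B4 array vector by Golden Gate cloning. It carries a pre-assembled synthetic block of four TAL effector repeats whose repeat-variable diresidues are NG, NI, NN and NG. Under the usual TALE code these correspond to the bases T, A, G and T, as the plasmid name reflects. Although the catalogue lists the vector type as mammalian expression/TALEN, the annotated features show no eukaryotic promoter, polyadenylation signal or nuclease domain. The plasmid is therefore best understood as a repeat-array donor rather than an expression construct in its own right.

Propagation in E. coli relies on a high-copy ColE1/pUC-type origin, and selection is by spectinomycin through the aadA (SmR) aminoglycoside adenylyltransferase gene. This gene sits downstream of a fragment of a class 1 integron Pc promoter and a short remnant of a gentamicin acetyltransferase gene. Only a short lacZα fragment remains, consistent with the Golden Gate insert having replaced a lacZα screening cassette in the parent vector, though the record does not say this explicitly. A small lacI fragment and the rrnB T1 and T2 terminators are also backbone remnants. The automated annotation does not mark the TALE repeats themselves; they presumably lie in the unannotated region near the lacZα remnant.

The associated publication describes a simplified 15-RVD GoldyTALEN design for in vivo genome engineering. This fits a role as one member of a library of ready-made four-repeat modules that are combined with other arrays in a later Golden Gate step to build full-length TALEN DNA-binding domains in a final expression backbone.
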