Addgene plasmid #48571: pFUSB4_TAGT
Depositing lab: Stephen Ekker. Depositing organization: Mayo Foundation for Medical Education and Research. Publication: High Efficiency In Vivo Genome Engineering with a Simplified 15-RVD GoldyTALEN Design. Ma AC, Lee HB, Clark KJ, Ekker SC. PLoS One. 2013 May 29;8(5):e65259. doi: 10.1371/journal.pone.0065259. Print 2013. PubMed 23734242.
Backbone
  Vector backbone: pFUS_B4
  Vector type: Mammalian Expression, TALEN
Growth in bacteria
  Bacterial resistance: Spectinomycin, 50 μg/mL
  Growth temperature: 37°C
  Growth strain: Top10
  Copy number: Unknown
Gene/Insert
  Gene/Insert name: RVD sequence: NG NI NN NG
  Species: Synthetic
  Cloning method: Unknown
  Sequencing primers: 5′ ttgatgcctggcagttccct; 3′ cgaaccgaacaggcttatgt
Terms and licenses: Academic/Nonprofit Terms; Industry Terms: Not Available to Industry
Depositor comments: Plasmid was created using Golden Gate cloning.
How to cite: pFUSB4_TAGT was a gift from Stephen Ekker (Addgene plasmid # 48571 ; http://n2t.net/addgene:48571 ; RRID:Addgene_48571)
