>Addgene plasmid #48571 | pFUSB4_TAGT | addgene partial sequence | sequence record 71356 | pCR8_F1 5'-ttgatgcctggcagttccct-3'
TCACGACGTTGTAAAACGACGGCCAGTCTTAAGCGTCTCATGGCCTGACCCCGGACCAAGTGGTGGCTAT
CGCCAGCAACGGTGGCGGCAAGCAAGCGCTCGAAACGGTGCAGCGGCTGTTGCCGGTGCTGTGCCAGGAC
CATGGCCTGACCCCGGACCAAGTGGTGGCTATCGCCAGCAACATTGGCGGCAAGCAAGCGCTCGAAACGG
TGCAGCGGCTGTTGCCGGTGCTGTGCCAGGACCATGGCCTGACCCCGGACCAAGTGGTGGCTATCGCCAG
CAACAATGGCGGCAAGCAAGCGCTCGAAACGGTGCAGCGGCTGTTGCCGGTGCTGTGCCAGGACCATGGC
CTGACCCCGGACCAAGTGGTGGCTATCGCCAGCAACGGTGGCGGCAAGCAAGCGCTCGAAACGGTGCAGC
GGCTGTTGCCGGTGCTGTGCCAGGACCATGGCCTGACCCCGGACCAAGTGGTGGCTATCGAGACGTCTAG
ACCAGCCAGGACAGAAATGCCTCGACTTCGCTGCTACCCAAGGTTGCCGGGTGACGCACACCGTGGAAAC
GGATGAAGGCACGAACCCAGTGGACATAAGCCTGTTCGGTTCGTAAGCTGTAATGCAAGTAGCGTATGCG
CTCACGCAACTGGTCCAGAACCTTGACCGAACGCAGCGGTGGTAACGGCGCAGTGGCGGTTTTCATGGCT
TGTTATGACTGTTTTTTTGGGGTACAGTCTATGCCTCGGGCATCCAAGCAGCAAGCGCGTTACGCCGTGG
GTCGATGTTTGATGTTATGGAGCAGCAACGATGTTACGCAGCAGGGCAGTCGCCCTAAAACAAAGTTAAA
CATTATGA
